Addgene plasmid #195791: pENTR223-BVLF1.5
Purpose: Gateway Entry Clone of Epstein-Barr virus BVLF1.5
Depositing lab: Eric Johannsen. Depositing organization: Brigham and Women's Hospital. Publication: Epstein-Barr virus and virus human protein interaction maps. Calderwood MA, Venkatesan K, Xing L, Chase MR, Vazquez A, Holthaus AM, Ewence AE, Li N, Hirozane-Kishikawa T, Hill DE, Vidal M, Kieff E, Johannsen E. Proc Natl Acad Sci U S A. 2007 May 1;104(18):7606-11. doi: 10.1073/pnas.0702332104. Epub 2007 Apr 19. PubMed 17446270.
Backbone
  Vector backbone: pENTR223.1
  Backbone manufacturer: Invitrogen
  Backbone size w/o insert (bp): 2875
  Vector type: Gateway Entry Vector
Growth in bacteria
  Bacterial resistance: Spectinomycin, 50 μg/mL
  Growth temperature: 37°C
  Growth strain: DH5alpha
  Copy number: High Copy
Gene/Insert
  Gene/Insert name: BVLF1.5
  Species: Epstein-Barr virus
  Entrez Gene: BVLF1 (a.k.a. HHV4_BVLF1)
  Cloning method: Gateway Cloning
Terms and licenses: Academic/Nonprofit Terms; Industry Terms: Not Available to Industry
How to cite: pENTR223-BVLF1.5 was a gift from Eric Johannsen (Addgene plasmid # 195791 ; http://n2t.net/addgene:195791 ; RRID:Addgene_195791)
