[The description below was written by a language model from this plasmid's Addgene catalogue record and pLannotate feature annotations shown in this document.]
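Description:
pENTR223-BVLF1.5 is a Gateway entry clone carrying the Epstein-Barr virus open reading frame BVLF1.5 in the pENTR223.1 backbone. It is a small bacterial plasmid (the sequenced record is about 3.6 kb) maintained at high copy in E. coli through a ColE1/pUC-type origin of replication. Selection is with spectinomycin, conferred by an aadA (SmR) aminoglycoside adenylyltransferase gene. This gene sits downstream of a fragment of the class 1 integron Pc promoter and a short remnant of a gentamicin acetyltransferase gene. The remnant reflects the integron-derived origin of the resistance cassette and is not a second functional marker.

The viral insert is not annotated as a feature. It occupies the roughly 800 bp interval between two oppositely oriented attL recombination sites, both of which the automated annotation labels as an attL3 variant. These sites allow LR Clonase-mediated transfer of the ORF into any compatible attR-containing destination vector, so the same coding sequence can be moved into expression, tagging or two-hybrid backbones without restriction cloning. rrnB T1 and T2 terminators lie upstream of the cassette and insulate it from read-through transcription. A T7 promoter flanks the far side of the insert and points back toward it. Short lacI and lacZα fragments are backbone vestiges. The entry clone has no eukaryotic promoter, tag or reporter, so it serves as a shuttle and archival form and is not an expression construct.

The clone comes from a collection of EBV ORFs associated with mapping virus–virus and virus–human protein interactions, and it is suited to generating destination clones for such interaction or expression studies.
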