Features (pLannotate 1.2.2; 11 found; start..end, strand, type, name):
    121..213     +  CDS            lacI (fragment): lac repressor; lacI; The lac repressor binds to the lac operator to inhibit transcription in E. coli. This inhibition can be relieved by adding lactose or isopropyl-β-D-thiogalactopyranoside (IPTG).
    268..295     -  terminator     rrnB T2 terminator: transcription terminator T2 from the E. coli rrnB gene
    427..470     +  terminator     rrnB T1 terminator: Escherichia coli rrnB; transcription terminator T1 from the E. coli rrnB gene
    517..553     -  CDS            lacZα (fragment): LacZα fragment of β-galactosidase; lacZ fragment
    570..665     +  protein_bind   attL3: mutant version of attL; recombination site for the Gateway® LR reaction LR Clonase™
   1485..1580    -  protein_bind   attL3: mutant version of attL; recombination site for the Gateway® LR reaction LR Clonase™
   1599..1617    -  promoter       T7 promoter: promoter for bacteriophage T7 RNA polymerase
   1807..1830    +  promoter       Pc promoter (fragment): intI1 (promoter lies within the coding sequence); class 1 integron promoter
   2006..2062    +  CDS            GmR (fragment): gentamycin acetyltransferase; aacC1; confers resistance to gentamycin
   2069..2860    +  CDS            SmR: aminoglycoside adenylyltransferase (Murphy, 1985); aadA; confers resistance to spectinomycin and streptomycin
   2953..3541    +  rep_origin     ori: high-copy-number ColE1/pMB1/pBR322/pUC origin of replication
>Addgene plasmid #195791 | pENTR223-BVLF1.5 | addgene full sequence | sequence record 385718 | Addgene NGS Result
CTTTCCTGCGTTATCCCCTGATTCTGTGGATAACCGTATTACCGCCTTTGAGTGAGCTGATACCGCTCGC
CGCAGCCGAACGACCGAGCGCAGCGAGTCAGTGAGCGAGGAAGCGGAAGAGCGCCCAATACGCAAACCGC
CTCTCCCCGCGCGTTGGCCGATTCATTAATGCAGCTGGCACGACAGGTTTCCCGACTGGAAAGCGGGCAG
TGAGCGCAACGCAATTAATACGCGTACCGCTAGCCAGGAAGAGTTTGTAGAAACGCAAAAAGGCCATCCG
TCAGGATGGCCTTCTGCTTAGTTTGATGCCTGGCAGTTTATGGCGGGCGTCCTGCCCGCCACCCTCCGGG
CCGTTGCTTCACAACGTTCAAATCCGCTCCCGGCGGATTTGTCCTACTCAGGAGAGCGTTCACCGACAAA
CAACAGATAAAACGAAAGGCCCAGTCTTCCGACTGAGCCTTTCGTTTTATTTGATGCCTGGCAGTTCCCT
ACTCTCGCGTTAACGCTAGCATGGATGTTTTCCCAGTCACGACGTTGTAAAACGACGGCCAGTCTTAAGC
TCGGGCCCCAAATAATGATTTTATTTTGACTGATAGTGACCTGTTCGTTGCAACAAATTGATGAGCAATG
CTTTTTTATAATGCCAACTTTGTACAAAAAAGTTGGCATGTTAATGGGACTGGGGGTGCGCGGGGATGAC
GCGCGAATGACACCTGGGATTCACGGGCTCCTCCTGAAGATGCTAAAGAACTGGCCGCTTTGCGCTCTGC
GCGAGGACGAGCTCAGGTTTTTGCACCTATCCCTGACCAAGCTGCTGACCCTAAGTGTTAACTTTTACCT
GTGGCGGGAAGCCGTGATAAATACTGGAAACCGCACGAATCGTGTGTTGGCACGCAAGGTGCCGGATGAA
TACTGGTACCTGCTTTACCGGGCCCTGGCCCGGGTGGGCTTCCCGGCAGAGGCCCTGCGCCCCGGTAACC
GCTCACGGTCTCTTTGTCTGTTTTTGCATGACCGGCCTGATGTCACAGGGGCCGTCTGTGCATGTGTGTG
GGCGCAGCTTGGACTGCGCAGGGCGCCGGACCTGAGCCAGGTCACCCTGGCTGACGGAAATCTGCTCTTC
AACCTTGGCAGTGTCCTCCCTAACCGCCTGGTGGTGGGTGTCCTCTACTGCCTTGTCCACTGGGGTGCAG
ACGAGCATGAAACCCGGGTTCGGGCACGCCTTCGCCCCCTCTTTGTGGCCTTCCTCTGCCTGGCCGGCTA
TCTGCTTCTGGACCGTGCCATCCTCTCGGATGCGCACGACTACGAGGGCCTCTGGCACGCCGTGGCCCTG
AGCATGGCGGCCTGGCACGGCCTTACTCCCCTACCCGAAACAAGAGACGAGAAGGAGGCAAAACCCCCGT
GCGATGAGTTTATTTACCTTTTTGCCAATGACCCACTCCAGTGCGAGGAACTGGCTCAGCTTGGGGCCAC
CGGGGAGGCCAGGCCAACTTTCTTGTACAAAGTTGGCATTATAAGAAAGCATTGCTTATCAATTTGTTGC
AACGAACAGGTCACTATCAGTCAAAATAAAATCATTATTTGCCATCCAGCTGATATCCCCTATAGTGAGT
CGTATTACATGGTCATAGCTGTTTCCTGGCAGCTCTGGCCCGTGTCTCAAAATCTCTGATGTTACATTGC
ACAAGATAAAAATATATCATCATGCCTCCTCTAGACCAGCCAGGACAGAAATGCCTCGACTTCGCTGCTA
CCCAAGGTTGCCGGGTGACGCACACCGTGGAAACGGATGAAGGCACGAACCCAGTGGACATAAGCCTGTT
CGGTTCGTAAGCTGTAATGCAAGTAGCGTATGCGCTCACGCAACTGGTCCAGAACCTTGACCGAACGCAG
CGGTGGTAACGGCGCAGTGGCGGTTTTCATGGCTTGTTATGACTGTTTTTTTGGGGTACAGTCTATGCCT
CGGGCATCCAAGCAGCAAGCGCGTTACGCCGTGGGTCGATGTTTGATGTTATGGAGCAGCAACGATGTTA
CGCAGCAGGGCAGTCGCCCTAAAACAAAGTTAAACATTATGAGGGAAGCGGTGATCGCCGAAGTATCGAC
TCAACTATCAGAGGTAGTTGGCGTCATCGAGCGCCATCTCGAACCGACGTTGCTGGCCGTACATTTGTAC
GGCTCCGCAGTGGATGGCGGCCTGAAGCCACACAGTGATATTGATTTGCTGGTTACGGTGACCGTAAGGC
TTGATGAAACAACGCGGCGAGCTTTGATCAACGACCTTTTGGAAACTTCGGCTTCCCCTGGAGAGAGCGA
GATTCTCCGCGCTGTAGAAGTCACCATTGTTGTGCACGACGACATCATTCCGTGGCGTTATCCAGCTAAG
CGCGAACTGCAATTTGGAGAATGGCAGCGCAATGACATTCTTGCAGGTATCTTCGAGCCAGCCACGATCG
ACATTGATCTGGCTATCTTGCTGACAAAAGCAAGAGAACATAGCGTTGCCTTGGTAGGTCCAGCGGCGGA
GGAACTCTTTGATCCGGTTCCTGAACAGGATCTATTTGAGGCGCTAAATGAAACCTTAACGCTATGGAAC
TCGCCGCCCGACTGGGCTGGCGATGAGCGAAATGTAGTGCTTACGTTGTCCCGCATTTGGTACAGCGCAG
TAACCGGCAAAATCGCGCCGAAGGATGTCGCTGCCGACTGGGCAATGGAGCGCCTGCCGGCCCAGTATCA
GCCCGTCATACTTGAAGCTAGACAGGCTTATCTTGGACAAGAAGAAGATCGCTTGGCCTCGCGCGCAGAT
CAGTTGGAAGAATTTGTCCACTACGTGAAAGGCGAGATCACCAAGGTAGTCGGCAAATAACCCTCGAGCC
ACCCATGACCAAAATCCCTTAACGTGAGTTACGCGTCGTTCCACTGAGCGTCAGACCCCGTAGAAAAGAT
CAAAGGATCTTCTTGAGATCCTTTTTTTCTGCGCGTAATCTGCTGCTTGCAAACAAAAAAACCACCGCTA
CCAGCGGTGGTTTGTTTGCCGGATCAAGAGCTACCAACTCTTTTTCCGAAGGTAACTGGCTTCAGCAGAG
CGCAGATACCAAATACTGTTCTTCTAGTGTAGCCGTAGTTAGGCCACCACTTCAAGAACTCTGTAGCACC
GCCTACATACCTCGCTCTGCTAATCCTGTTACCAGTGGCTGCTGCCAGTGGCGATAAGTCGTGTCTTACC
GGGTTGGACTCAAGACGATAGTTACCGGATAAGGCGCAGCGGTCGGGCTGAACGGGGGGTTCGTGCACAC
AGCCCAGCTTGGAGCGAACGACCTACACCGAACTGAGATACCTACAGCGTGAGCTATGAGAAAGCGCCAC
GCTTCCCGAAGGGAGAAAGGCGGACAGGTATCCGGTAAGCGGCAGGGTCGGAACAGGAGAGCGCACGAGG
GAGCTTCCAGGGGGAAACGCCTGGTATCTTTATAGTCCTGTCGGGTTTCGCCACCTCTGACTTGAGCGTC
GATTTTTGTGATGCTCGTCAGGGGGGCGGAGCCTATGGAAAAACGCCAGCAACGCGGCCTTTTTACGGTT
CCTGGCCTTTTGCTGGCCTTTTGCTCACATGTT
